>Addgene plasmid #202963 | Salsa-BC122-P2C2 | addgene full sequence | sequence record 421323 | Addgene NGS Result
AGCGCCCAATACGCAAACCGCCTCTCCCCGCGCGTTGGCCGATTCATTAATGCAGTCGAGGGATCTCCAT
AAGAGAAGAGGGACAGCTATGACTGGGAGTAGTCAGGAGAGGAGGAAAAATCTGGCTAGTAAAACATGTA
AGGAAAATTTTAGGGATGTTAAAGAAAAAAATAACACAAAACAAAATATAAAAAAAATCTAACCTCAAGT
CAAGGCTTTTCTATGGAATAAGGAATGGACAGCAGGGGGCTGTTTCATATACTGATGACCTCTTTATAGC
CAACCTTTGTTCATGGCAGCCAGCATATGGGCATATGTTGCCAAACTCTAAACCAAATACTCATTCTGAT
GTTTTAAATGATTTGCCCTCCCATATGTCCTTCCGAGTGAGAGACACAAAAAATTCCAACACACTATTGC
AATGAAAATAAATTTCCTTTATTAGCCAGAAGTCAGATGCTCAAGGGGCTTCATGATGTCCCCATAATTT
TTGGCAGAGGGAAAAAGATCGATCTCAGTGGTATTTGTGAGCCAGGGCATTGGCCACACCAGCCACCACC
TTCTGATAGGCAGCCTGCACCTGAGGAGTGAATTCTTTGCCAAAATGATGAGACAGCACAACAACCAGCA
CGTTGCCCAGGAGCTGTAGGAAAGAGAAGAAGGCATGAACATGGTTAGCAGAGGGGCCCGGTTTGGACTC
AGAGTATTTTATCCTCATCTCAAACAGTGTATATCATTGTAACCATAAAGAGAAAGGCAGGATGATGACC
AGGGTGTAGTTGTTTCTACCAATAAGAATATTTCCACGCCAGCCAGAATTTATATGCAGAAATATTCTAC
CTTATCATTTAATTATAACAATTGTTCTCTAAAACTGTGCTGAAGTACAATATAATATACCCTGATTGCC
TTGAAAAAAAAGTGATTAGAGAAAGTACTTACAATCTGACAAATAAACAAAAGTGAATTTAAAAATTCGT
TACAAATGCAAGCTAAAGTTTAACGAAAAAGTTACAGAAAATGAAAAGAAAATAAGAGGAGACAATGGTT
GTCAACAGAGTAGAAAGTGAAAGAAACAAAATTATCATGAGGGTCCATGGTGATACAAGGGACATCTTCC
CATTCTAAACAACACCCTGAAAACTTTGCCCCCTCCATATAACATGAATTTTACAATAGCGAAAAAGAAA
GAACAATCAAGGGTCCCCAAACTCACCCTGAAGTTCTCAGCTCTAGAGATATCGTCGAGGCCGCGCTAGC
GTTTAAACTGTCGACCTTAATTAAGAGATCTGCTCGAGGCGCGTCAGCTGACTAGAGGATCCCCGGGTAC
CGAGCTCGAATTCGGGGCCGCGGAGGCTGGATCGGTCCCGGTGTCTTCTATGGAGGTCAAAACAGCGTGG
ATGGCGTCTCCAGGCGATCTGACGGTTCACTAAACGAGCTCTGCTTATATAGGCCTCCCACCGTACACGC
CTACCTCGACCCGGGTACCGAGCTCGACTTTCACTTTTCTCTATCACTGATAGGGAGTGGTAAACTCGAC
TTTCACTTTTCTCTATCACTGATAGGGAGTGGTAAACTCGACTTTCACTTTTCTCTATCACTGATAGGGA
GTGGTAAACTCGACTTTCACTTTTCTCTATCACTGATAGGGAGTGGTAAACTCGACTTTCACTTTTCTCT
ATCACTGATAGGGAGTGGTAAACTCGACCTATATAAGCAGAGCTCGTTTAGTGAACCGTCAGATCGCCTG
GAGACGCCATCCACGCTGTTTTGACCTCCATAGAAGACACCGGGACCGATCCAGCCTCCGCGGCCCCGAA
TTCCTGCAGCGGCCGCTCTAGAACTAGTGGATCCCCGCGGATGGTGAGCAAGGGCGAGGAGCTGTTCACC
GGGGTGGTGCCCATCCTGGTCGAGCTGGACGGCGACGTAAACGGCCACAAGTTCAGCGTGTCCGGCGAGG
GCGAGGGCGATGCCACCTACGGCAAGCTGACCCTGAAGTTCATCTGCACCACCGGCAAGCTGCCCGTGCC
CTGGCCCACCCTCGTGACCACCCTGACCTACGGCGTGCAGTGCTTCAGCCGCTACCCCGACCACATGAAG
CAGCACGACTTCTTCAAGTCCGCCATGCCCGAAGGCTACGTCCAGGAGCGCACCATCTTCTTCAAGGACG
ACGGCAACTACAAGACCCGCGCCGAGGTGAAGTTCGAGGGCGACACCCTGGTGAACCGCATCGAGCTGAA
GGGCATCGACTTCAAGGAGGACGGCAACATCCTGGGGCACAAGCTGGAGTACAACTACAACAGCCACAAC
GTCTATATCATGGCCGACAAGCAGAAGAACGGCATCAAGGTGAACTTCAAGATCCGCCACAACATCGAGG
ACGGCAGCGTGCAGCTCGCCGACCACTACCAGCAGAACACCCCCATCGGCGACGGCCCCGTGCTGCTGCC
CGACAACCACTACCTGAGCACCCAGTCCGCCCTGAGCAAAGACCCCAACGAGAAGCGCGATCACATGGTC
CTGCTGGAGTTCGTGACCGCCGCCGGGATCACTCTCGGCATGGACGAGCTGTACAAGTAAGTCTTTTGGA
GAATTCGATATCAAGCTTGTCGACCTAGTTCTAGAGGATCCAGACATGATAAGATACATTGATGAGTTTG
GACAAACCACAACTAGAATGCAGTGAAAAAAATGCTTTATTTGTGAAATTTGTGATGCTATTGCTTTATT
TGTAACCATTATAAGCTGCAATAAACAAGTTAACAACAACAATTGCATTCATTTTATGTTTCAGGTTCAG
GGGGAGGTGTGGGAGGTTTTTTAAAGCAAGTAAAACCTCTACAAATGTGGTATGGCTGATTATGATCCTG
CAAGCCTCGTCGTCCTGGCCGGACCACGCTATCTGTGCAAGGTCCCCGGCCCCGGACGCGCGCTCCATGA
GCAGAGCGCCCGCCGCCGAGGCGAAGACTCGGGCGGCGCCCTGCCCGTCCCACCAGGTCAACAGGCGGTA
ACCGGCCTCTTCATCGGGAATGCGCGCGACCTTCAGCATCGCCGGCATGTCCCCCTGGCGGACGGGAAGT
ATCCAGCTCGACCAAGCTGGCCGCGTCGAGTGAAGACGAAAGGGCCTCGTGATACGCCTATTTTTATAGG
TTAATGTCATGATAATAATGGTTTCTTAGACGTCAGGTGGCACTTTTCGGGGAAATGTGCGCGGAACCCC
TATTTGTTTATTTTTCTAAATACATTCAAATATGTATCCGCTCATGAGACAATAACCCTGATAAATGCTT
CAATAATATTGAAAAAGGAAGAGTATGAGTATTCAACATTTCCGTGTCGCCCTTATTCCCTTTTTTGCGG
CATTTTGCCTTCCTGTTTTTGCTCACCCAGAAACGCTGGTGAAAGTAAAAGATGCTGAAGATCAGTTGGG
TGCACGAGTGGGTTACATCGAACTGGATCTCAACAGCGGTAAGATCCTTGAGAGTTTTCGCCCCGAAGAA
CGTTTTCCAATGATGAGCACTTTTAAAGTTCTGCTATGTGGCGCGGTATTATCCCGTGTTGACGCCGGGC
AAGAGCAACTCGGTCGCCGCATACACTATTCTCAGAATGACTTGGTTGAGTACTCACCAGTCACAGAAAA
GCATCTTACGGATGGCATGACAGTAAGAGAATTATGCAGTGCTGCCATAACCATGAGTGATAACACTGCG
GCCAACTTACTTCTGACAACGATCGGAGGACCGAAGGAGCTAACCGCTTTTTTGCACAACATGGGGGATC
ATGTAACTCGCCTTGATCGTTGGGAACCGGAGCTGAATGAAGCCATACCAAACGACGAGCGTGACACCAC
GATGCCTGTAGCAATGGCAACAACGTTGCGCAAACTATTAACTGGCGAACTACTTACTCTAGCTTCCCGG
CAACAATTAATAGACTGGATGGAGGCGGATAAAGTTGCAGGACCACTTCTGCGCTCGGCCCTTCCGGCTG
GCTGGTTTATTGCTGATAAATCTGGAGCCGGTGAGCGTGGGTCTCGCGGTATCATTGCAGCACTGGGGCC
AGATGGTAAGCCCTCCCGTATCGTAGTTATCTACACGACGGGGAGTCAGGCAACTATGGATGAACGAAAT
AGACAGATCGCTGAGATAGGTGCCTCACTGATTAAGCATTGGTAACTGTCAGACCAAGTTTACTCATATA
TACTTTAGATTGATTTAAAACTTCATTTTTAATTTAAAAGGATCTAGGTGAAGATCCTTTTTGATAATCT
CATGACCAAAATCCCTTAACGTGAGTTTTCGTTCCACTGAGCGTCAGACCCCGTAGAAAAGATCAAAGGA
TCTTCTTGAGATCCTTTTTTTCTGCGCGTAATCTGCTGCTTGCAAACAAAAAAACCACCGCTACCAGCGG
TGGTTTGTTTGCCGGATCAAGAGCTACCAACTCTTTTTCCGAAGGTAACTGGCTTCAGCAGAGCGCAGAT
ACCAAATACTGTTCTTCTAGTGTAGCCGTAGTTAGGCCACCACTTCAAGAACTCTGTAGCACCGCCTACA
TACCTCGCTCTGCTAATCCTGTTACCAGTGGCTGCTGCCAGTGGCGATAAGTCGTGTCTTACCGGGTTGG
ACTCAAGACGATAGTTACCGGATAAGGCGCAGCGGTCGGGCTGAACGGGGGGTTCGTGCACACAGCCCAG
CTTGGAGCGAACGACCTACACCGAACTGAGATACCTACAGCGTGAGCTATGAGAAAGCGCCACGCTTCCC
GAAGGGAGAAAGGCGGACAGGTATCCGGTAAGCGGCAGGGTCGGAACAGGAGAGCGCACGAGGGAGCTTC
CAGGGGGAAACGCCTGGTATCTTTATAGTCCTGTCGGGTTTCGCCACCTCTGACTTGAGCGTCGATTTTT
GTGATGCTCGTCAGGGGGGCGGAGCCTATGGAAAAACGCCAGCAACGCGGCCTTTTTACGGTTCCTGGCC
TTTTGCTGGCCTTTTGCTCACATGTTCTTTCCTGCGTTATCCCCTGATTCTGTGGATAACCGTATTACCG
CCTTTGAGTGAGCTGATACCGCTCGCCGCAGCCGAACGACCGAGCGCAGCGAGTCAGTGAGCGAGGAAGC
GGAAG
Features (pLannotate 1.2.2; 17 found; start..end, strand, type, name):
      2..55      +  CDS            lacI (fragment): lac repressor; lacI; The lac repressor binds to the lac operator to inhibit transcription in E. coli. This inhibition can be relieved by adding lactose or isopropyl-β-D-thiogalactopyranoside (IPTG).
    388..443     -  polyA_signal   β-globin poly(A) signal: rabbit β-globin polyadenylation signal (Gil and Proudfoot, 1987)
    518..640     -  CDS            HBB: HBB_COLGU - Experimental evidence at transcript level: Swiss-Prot protein existence level 2. Involved in oxygen transport from the lung to the various peripheral tissues. From Colobus guereza (Mantled guereza) (Eastern black-and-white colobus monkey).
    644..1216    -  intron         β-globin intron: intron from rabbit β-globin gene
   1312..1343    -  misc_feature   MCS (fragment): pUC18/19 multiple cloning site
   1437..1475    -  promoter       minimal CMV promoter: human cytomegalovirus (CMV) immediate early promoter
   1493..1708    -  protein_bind   tetracycline response element (fragment): contains seven copies of the tetracycline operator tetO tetracycline repressor TetR
   1708..1753    +  promoter       TRE3GV promoter (fragment): 3rd-generation Tet-responsive promoter that can be activated by binding of Tet-On® 3G, optimized for retroviral and lentiviral vectors
   1829..1856    +  misc_feature   MCS (fragment): pBluescript multiple cloning site
   1861..2580    +  CDS            EGFP: the original enhanced GFP (Yang et al., 1996) mammalian codon-optimized
   2591..2613    +  misc_feature   MCS (fragment): pBluescript multiple cloning site
   2627..2761    -  polyA_signal   SV40 poly(A) signal: SV40 polyadenylation signal
   2784..2867    -  CDS            large T antigen (fragment): large T antigen from SV40 (simian virus 40)
   2861..3091    -  CDS            str (fragment): STR_KLEPN - Protein inferred from homology: Swiss-Prot protein existence level 3. The aminoglycoside phosphotransferases achieve inactivation of their antibiotic substrates by phosphorylation. From Klebsiella pneumoniae.
   3210..3314    +  promoter       AmpR promoter: bla
   3315..4175    +  CDS            AmpR: β-lactamase; bla; confers resistance to ampicillin, carbenicillin, and related antibiotics
   4346..4934    +  rep_origin     ori: high-copy-number ColE1/pMB1/pBR322/pUC origin of replication
