[The description below was written by a language model from this plasmid's Addgene catalogue record and pLannotate feature annotations shown in this document.]
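Description:
Salsa-BC122-P2C2 is a mammalian expression reporter plasmid built on the pCER206 backbone and is one member of a barcoded reporter set for PRESTO-Salsa, a highly multiplexed assay for screening GPCR bioactivity. It is about 5.1 kb, is propagated in E. coli from a high-copy ColE1/pUC-type origin, and is selected with ampicillin through the bla (AmpR) gene and its native promoter. No mammalian selection marker is annotated. Short fragments matching lacI, SV40 large T antigen and an aminoglycoside phosphotransferase appear to be backbone remnants rather than functional genes.

The payload is a synthetic insert of roughly 730 bp consisting of EGFP plus a barcode designated BC122, cloned between BsrGI and HindIII sites and driven by a tetracycline response element. The feature table shows what looks like a bidirectional arrangement around the tetO repeats. On one side, a TRE3G-type promoter fragment reads into the EGFP coding sequence, which is followed by a short polylinker segment and an SV40 polyadenylation signal. On the other side, a minimal CMV promoter faces a polylinker fragment, a rabbit β-globin intron with flanking exon sequence, and a β-globin poly(A) signal. No coding sequence is annotated in this second arm. The barcode itself is not annotated, though the cloning sites suggest it lies just downstream of EGFP, in the 3′ part of the transcript.

TRE promoters are silent until a tetracycline-controlled transactivator binds them, so reporter transcription would indicate transactivator activity in the cell. The record does not spell out the assay mechanism, but the unique barcode presumably allows this reporter's transcripts to be distinguished from those of other Salsa plasmids in pooled, sequencing-based readouts.
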