Addgene plasmid #202963: Salsa-BC122-P2C2
Purpose: Expression of barcoded reporter plasmid for PRESTO-Salsa; EGFP/BC122
Depositing lab: Noah Palm. Depositing organization: Yale University. Publication: Highly multiplexed bioactivity screening reveals human and microbiota metabolome-GPCRome interactions. Chen H, Rosen CE, Gonzalez-Hernandez JA, Song D, Potempa J, Ring AM, Palm NW. Cell. 2023 Jul 6;186(14):3095-3110.e19. doi: 10.1016/j.cell.2023.05.024. Epub 2023 Jun 14. PubMed 37321219.
Backbone
  Vector backbone: pCER206
  Vector type: Mammalian Expression
Growth in bacteria
  Bacterial resistance: Ampicillin, 100 μg/mL
  Growth temperature: 37°C
  Growth strain: DH5alpha
  Copy number: High Copy
Gene/Insert
  Gene/Insert name: EGFP/BC122
  Species: Synthetic
  Insert size (bp): 730
  Promoter: Tet Response Element (TRE)
  Cloning method: Restriction Enzyme; 5′ cloning site BsrGI (not destroyed); 3′ cloning site HindIII (not destroyed)
  Sequencing primers: 5′ Custom primer (GAAGCGCGATCACATGG)
Terms and licenses: Academic/Nonprofit Terms; Industry Terms: Not Available to Industry
How to cite: Salsa-BC122-P2C2 was a gift from Noah Palm (Addgene plasmid # 202963 ; http://n2t.net/addgene:202963 ; RRID:Addgene_202963)
