>Addgene plasmid #202963 | Salsa-BC122-P2C2 | depositor partial sequence | sequence record 393836 | BC122
GTCTTTTGGA
